>Addgene plasmid #178821 | HT028_FCMV_CheRiff_EGFP | addgene full sequence | sequence record 353307 | Addgene NGS Result
GTCGACGGATCGGGAGATCTCCCGATCCCCTATGGTGCACTCTCAGTACAATCTGCTCTGATGCCGCATA
GTTAAGCCAGTATCTGCTCCCTGCTTGTGTGTTGGAGGTCGCTGAGTAGTGCGCGAGCAAAATTTAAGCT
ACAACAAGGCAAGGCTTGACCGACAATTGCATGAAGAATCTGCTTAGGGTTAGGCGTTTTGCGCTGCTTC
GCGATGTACGGGCCAGATATACGCGTTGACATTGATTATTGACTAGTTATTAATAGTAATCAATTACGGG
GTCATTAGTTCATAGCCCATATATGGAGTTCCGCGTTACATAACTTACGGTAAATGGCCCGCCTGGCTGA
CCGCCCAACGACCCCCGCCCATTGACGTCAATAATGACGTATGTTCCCATAGTAACGCCAATAGGGACTT
TCCATTGACGTCAATGGGTGGAGTATTTACGGTAAACTGCCCACTTGGCAGTACATCAAGTGTATCATAT
GCCAAGTACGCCCCCTATTGACGTCAATGACGGTAAATGGCCCGCCTGGCATTATGCCCAGTACATGACC
TTATGGGACTTTCCTACTTGGCAGTACATCTACGTATTAGTCATCGCTATTACCATGGTGATGCGGTTTT
GGCAGTACATCAATGGGCGTGGATAGCGGTTTGACTCACGGGGATTTCCAAGTCTCCACCCCATTGACGT
CAATGGGAGTTTGTTTTGGCACCAAAATCAACGGGACTTTCCAAAATGTCGTAACAACTCCGCCCCATTG
ACGCAAATGGGCGGTAGGCGTGTACGGTGGGAGGTCTATATAAGCAGCGCGTTTTGCCTGTACTGGGTCT
CTCTGGTTAGACCAGATCTGAGCCTGGGAGCTCTCTGGCTAACTAGGGAACCCACTGCTTAAGCCTCAAT
AAAGCTTGCCTTGAGTGCTTCAAGTAGTGTGTGCCCGTCTGTTGTGTGACTCTGGTAACTAGAGATCCCT
CAGACCCTTTTAGTCAGTGTGGAAAATCTCTAGCAGTGGCGCCCGAACAGGGACTTGAAAGCGAAAGGGA
AACCAGAGGAGCTCTCTCGACGCAGGACTCGGCTTGCTGAAGCGCGCACGGCAAGAGGCGAGGGGCGGCG
ACTGGTGAGTACGCCAAAAATTTTGACTAGCGGAGGCTAGAAGGAGAGAGATGGGTGCGAGAGCGTCAGT
ATTAAGCGGGGGAGAATTAGATCGCGATGGGAAAAAATTCGGTTAAGGCCAGGGGGAAAGAAAAAATATA
AATTAAAACATATAGTATGGGCAAGCAGGGAGCTAGAACGATTCGCAGTTAATCCTGGCCTGTTAGAAAC
ATCAGAAGGCTGTAGACAAATACTGGGACAGCTACAACCATCCCTTCAGACAGGATCAGAAGAACTTAGA
TCATTATATAATACAGTAGCAACCCTCTATTGTGTGCATCAAAGGATAGAGATAAAAGACACCAAGGAAG
CTTTAGACAAGATAGAGGAAGAGCAAAACAAAAGTAAGACCACCGCACAGCAAGCGGCCGCTGATCTTCA
GACCTGGAGGAGGAGATATGAGGGACAATTGGAGAAGTGAATTATATAAATATAAAGTAGTAAAAATTGA
ACCATTAGGAGTAGCACCCACCAAGGCAAAGAGAAGAGTGGTGCAGAGAGAAAAAAGAGCAGTGGGAATA
GGAGCTTTGTTCCTTGGGTTCTTGGGAGCAGCAGGAAGCACTATGGGCGCAGCGTCAATGACGCTGACGG
TACAGGCCAGACAATTATTGTCTGGTATAGTGCAGCAGCAGAACAATTTGCTGAGGGCTATTGAGGCGCA
ACAGCATCTGTTGCAACTCACAGTCTGGGGCATCAAGCAGCTCCAGGCAAGAATCCTGGCTGTGGAAAGA
TACCTAAAGGATCAACAGCTCCTGGGGATTTGGGGTTGCTCTGGAAAACTCATTTGCACCACTGCTGTGC
CTTGGAATGCTAGTTGGAGTAATAAATCTCTGGAACAGATTTGGAATCACACGACCTGGATGGAGTGGGA
CAGAGAAATTAACAATTACACAAGCTTAATACACTCCTTAATTGAAGAATCGCAAAACCAGCAAGAAAAG
AATGAACAAGAATTATTGGAATTAGATAAATGGGCAAGTTTGTGGAATTGGTTTAACATAACAAATTGGC
TGTGGTATATAAAATTATTCATAATGATAGTAGGAGGCTTGGTAGGTTTAAGAATAGTTTTTGCTGTACT
TTCTATAGTGAATAGAGTTAGGCAGGGATATTCACCATTATCGTTTCAGACCCACCTCCCAACCCCGAGG
GGACCCGACAGGCCCGAAGGAATAGAAGAAGAAGGTGGAGAGAGAGACAGAGACAGATCCATTCGATTAG
TGAACGGATCGGCACTGCGTGCGCCAATTCTGCAGACAAATGGCAGTATTCATCCACAATTTTAAAAGAA
AAGGGGGGATTGGGGGGTACAGTGCAGGGGAAAGAATAGTAGACATAATAGCAACAGACATACAAACTAA
AGAATTACAAAAACAAATTACAAAAATTCAAAATTTTCGGGTTTATTACAGGGACAGCAGAGATCCAGTT
TGGTTAATTAAGCTTGGGAGTTCCGCGTTACATAACTTACGGTAAATGGCCCGCCTGGCTGACCGCCCAA
CGACCCCCGCCCATTGACGTCAATAATGACGTATGTTCCCATAGTAACGCCAATAGGGACTTTCCATTGA
CGTCAATGGGTGGAGCATTTACGGTAAACTGCCCACTTGGCAGTACATCAAGTGTATCATATGCCAAGTA
CGCCCCCTATTGACGTCAATGACGGTAAATGGCCCGCCTGGCATTATGCCCAGTACATGACCTTATGGGA
CTTTCCTACTTGGCAGTACATCTACGTATTAGTCATCGCTATTACCATGGTGATGCGGTTTTGGCAGTAC
ATCAATGGGCGTGGATAGCGGTTTGACTCACGGGGATTTCCAAGTCTCCACCCCATTGACGTCAATGGGA
GTTTGTTTTGGCACCAAAATCAACGGGACTTTCCAAAATGTCGTAACAACTCCGCCCCATTGACGCAAAT
GGGCGGTAGGCGTGTACGGTGGGAGGTCTATATAAGCAGAGCTCGTTTAGTGAACCGTCAGATCGCCTGG
AGACGCCATCCACGCTGTTTTGACCTCCATAGAAGACACCGACTCTAGAGGATCCATGGGCGGAGCTCCT
GCTCCAGACGCTCACAGCGCCCCACCTGGAAACGATTCTGCCGGAGGCAGTGAGTACCATGCCCCAGCTG
GATATCAAGTGAATCCACCCTACCACCCCGTGCATGGGTATGAGGAACAGTGCAGCTCCATCTACATCTA
CTATGGGGCCCTGTGGGAGCAGGAAACAGCTAGGGGCTTCCAGTGGTTTGCCGTGTTCCTGTCTGCCCTG
TTTCTGGCTTTCTACGGCTGGCACGCCTATAAGGCCAGCGTGGGATGGGAGGAAGTGTACGTGTGCTCCG
TGGAGCTGATCAAAGTGATTCTGGAGATCTATTTCGAGTTCACCAGTCCTGCTATGCTGTTCCTGTACGG
AGGGAACATTACCCCATGGCTGAGATATGCCGAATGGCTGCTGACATGTCCCGTGATCCTGATTCATCTG
TCTAACATCACCGGCCTGAGTGAGGCATACAATAAGCGGACAATGGCTCTGCTGGTGTCCGACCTGGGAA
CTATTTGCATGGGAGTGACAGCCGCTCTGGCCACTGGGTGGGTGAAGTGGCTGTTTTACTGTATCGGCCT
GGTGTATGGAACCCAGACATTCTACAACGCTGGAATCATCTACGTGGAGTCTTACTATATCATGCCTGCC
GGCGGCTGTAAGAAACTGGTGCTGGCCATGACTGCCGTGTACTATTCTAGTTGGCTGATGTTTCCCGGCC
TGTTCATCTTTGGGCCTGAAGGCATGCACACCCTGAGCGTGGCTGGGTCCACTATTGGCCATACCATCGC
CGACCTGCTGTCCAAGAATATTTGGGGACTGCTGGGGCACTTCCTGCGGATCAAAATTCACGAGCATATC
ATTATGTACGGCGATATCAGGAGACCAGTGAGCTCCCAGTTTCTGGGACGCAAGGTGGACGTGCTGGCCT
TCGTGACAGAGGAAGATAAAGTGGCGGCCGCCAAGAGCAGGATCACCAGCGAGGGCGAGTACATCCCCCT
GGACCAGATCGACATCAACGTGGTGAGCAAGGGCGAGGAGCTGTTCACCGGGGTGGTGCCCATCCTGGTC
GAGCTGGACGGCGACGTAAACGGCCACAAGTTCAGCGTGTCCGGCGAGGGCGAGGGCGATGCCACCTACG
GCAAGCTGACCCTGAAGTTCATTTGCACCACCGGCAAGCTGCCCGTGCCCTGGCCCACCCTCGTGACCAC
CCTGACCTACGGCGTGCAGTGCTTCAGCCGCTACCCCGACCACATGAAGCAGCACGACTTCTTCAAGTCC
GCCATGCCCGAAGGCTACGTCCAGGAGCGCACCATCTTCTTCAAGGACGACGGCAACTACAAGACCCGCG
CCGAGGTGAAGTTCGAGGGCGACACCCTGGTGAACCGCATCGAGCTGAAGGGCATCGACTTCAAGGAGGA
CGGCAACATCCTGGGGCACAAGCTGGAGTACAACTACAACAGCCACAACGTCTATATCATGGCCGACAAG
CAGAAGAACGGCATCAAGGTGAACTTCAAGATCCGCCACAACATCGAGGACGGCAGCGTGCAGCTCGCCG
ACCACTACCAGCAGAACACCCCCATCGGCGACGGCCCCGTGCTGCTGCCCGACAACCACTACCTGAGCAC
CCAGTCCGCCCTGAGCAAAGACCCCAACGAGAAGCGCGATCACATGGTCCTGCTGGAGTTCGTGACCGCC
GCCGGGATCACTCTCGGCATGGACGAGCTGTACAAGTAAGAATTCGATATCAAGCTTATCGATAATCAAC
CTCTGGATTACAAAATTTGTGAAAGATTGACTGGTATTCTTAACTATGTTGCTCCTTTTACGCTATGTGG
ATACGCTGCTTTAATGCCTTTGTATCATGCTATTGCTTCCCGTATGGCTTTCATTTTCTCCTCCTTGTAT
AAATCCTGGTTGCTGTCTCTTTATGAGGAGTTGTGGCCCGTTGTCAGGCAACGTGGCGTGGTGTGCACTG
TGTTTGCTGACGCAACCCCCACTGGTTGGGGCATTGCCACCACCTGTCAGCTCCTTTCCGGGACTTTCGC
TTTCCCCCTCCCTATTGCCACGGCGGAACTCATCGCCGCCTGCCTTGCCCGCTGCTGGACAGGGGCTCGG
CTGTTGGGCACTGACAATTCCGTGGTGTTGTCGGGGAAATCATCGTCCTTTCCTTGGCTGCTCGCCTGTG
TTGCCACCTGGATTCTGCGCGGGACGTCCTTCTGCTACGTCCCTTCGGCCCTCAATCCAGCGGACCTTCC
TTCCCGCGGCCTGCTGCCGGCTCTGCGGCCTCTTCCGCGTCTTCGCCTTCGCCCTCAGACGAGTCGGATC
TCCCTTTGGGCCGCCTCCCCGCATCGATACCGTCGACCTCGAGACCTAGAAAAACATGGAGCAATCACAA
GTAGCAATACAGCAGCTACCAATGCTGATTGTGCCTGGCTAGAAGCACAAGAGGAGGAGGAGGTGGGTTT
TCCAGTCACACCTCAGGTACCTTTAAGACCAATGACTTACAAGGCAGCTGTAGATCTTAGCCACTTTTTA
AAAGAAAAGGGGGGACTGGAAGGGCTAATTCACTCCCAACGAAGACAAGATATCCTTGATCTGTGGATCT
ACCACACACAAGGCTACTTCCCTGATTGGCAGAACTACACACCAGGGCCAGGGATCAGATATCCACTGAC
CTTTGGATGGTGCTACAAGCTAGTACCAGTTGAGCAAGAGAAGGTAGAAGAAGCCAATGAAGGAGAGAAC
ACCCGCTTGTTACACCCTGTGAGCCTGCATGGGATGGATGACCCGGAGAGAGAAGTATTAGAGTGGAGGT
TTGACAGCCGCCTAGCATTTCATCACATGGCCCGAGAGCTGCATCCGGACTGTACTGGGTCTCTCTGGTT
AGACCAGATCTGAGCCTGGGAGCTCTCTGGCTAACTAGGGAACCCACTGCTTAAGCCTCAATAAAGCTTG
CCTTGAGTGCTTCAAGTAGTGTGTGCCCGTCTGTTGTGTGACTCTGGTAACTAGAGATCCCTCAGACCCT
TTTAGTCAGTGTGGAAAATCTCTAGCAGGGCCCGTTTAAACCCGCTGATCAGCCTCGACTGTGCCTTCTA
GTTGCCAGCCATCTGTTGTTTGCCCCTCCCCCGTGCCTTCCTTGACCCTGGAAGGTGCCACTCCCACTGT
CCTTTCCTAATAAAATGAGGAAATTGCATCGCATTGTCTGAGTAGGTGTCATTCTATTCTGGGGGGTGGG
GTGGGGCAGGACAGCAAGGGGGAGGATTGGGAAGACAATAGCAGGCATGCTGGGGATGCGGTGGGCTCTA
TGGCTTCTGAGGCGGAAAGAACCAGCTGGGGCTCTAGGGGGTATCCCC
[124 nt withheld, positions 6559-6682]
C
[91 nt withheld, positions 6684-6774]
A
[49 nt withheld, positions 6776-6824]
CCTTTGACGTTGGAGTCCACGTTCTTT
[37 nt withheld, positions 6852-6888]
ACCCTATCTCGGTCTATTCTTTTGATTTATAAGGGATTTTGCCGATTTCGGCCTATTGGTTAAAAAATGA
GCTGATTTAACAAAAATTTAACGCGAATTAATTCTGTGGAATGTGTGTCAGTTAGGGTGTGGAAAGTCCC
CAGGCTCCCCAGCAGGCAGAAGTATGCAAAGCATGCATCTCAATTAGTCAGCAACCAGGTGTGGAAAGTC
CCCAGGCTCCCCAGCAGGCAGAAGTATGCAAAGCATGCATCTCAATTAGTCAGCAACCATAGTCCCGCCC
CTAACTCCGCCCATCCCGCCCCTAACTCCGCCCAGTTCCGCCCATTCTCCGCCCCATGGCTGACTAATTT
TTTTTATTTATGCAGAGGCCGAGGCCGCCTCTGCCTCTGAGCTATTCCAGAAGTAGTGAGGAGGCTTTTT
TGGAGGCCTAGGCTTTTGCAAAAAGCTCCCGGGAGCTTGTATATCCATTTTCGGATCTGATCAGCACGTG
TTGACAATTAATCATCGGCATAGTATATCGGCATAGTATAATACGACAAGGTGAGGAACTAAACCATGGC
CAAGTTGACCAGTGCCGTTCCGGTGCTCACCGCGCGCGACGTCGCCGGAGCGGTCGAGTTCTGGACCGAC
CGGCTCGGGTTCTCCCGGGACTTCGTGGAGGACGACTTCGCCGGTGTGGTCCGGGACGACGTGACCCTGT
TCATCAGCGCGGTCCAGGACCAGGTGGTGCCGGACAACACCCTGGCCTGGGTGTGGGTGCGCGGCCTGGA
CGAGCTGTACGCCGAGTGGTCGGAGGTCGTGTCCACGAACTTCCGGGACGCCTCCGGGCCGGCCATGACC
GAGATCGGCGAGCAGCCGTGGGGGCGGGAGTTCGCCCTGCGCGACCCGGCCGGCAACTGCGTGCACTTCG
TGGCCGAGGAGCAGGACTGACACGTGCTACGAGATTTCGATTCCACCGCCGCCTTCTATGAAAGGTTGGG
CTTCGGAATCGTTTTCCGGGACGCCGGCTGGATGATCCTCCAGCGCGGGGATCTCATGCTGGAGTTCTTC
GCCCACCCCAACTTGTTTATTGCAGCTTATAATGGTTACAAATAAAGCAATAGCATCACAAATTTCACAA
ATAAAGCATTTTTTTCACTGCATTCTAGTTGTGGTTTGTCCAAACTCATCAATGTATCTTATCATGTCTG
TATACCGTCGACCTCTAGCTAGAGCTTGGCGTAATCATGGTCATAGCTGTTTCCTGTGTGAAATTGTTAT
CCGCTCACAATTCCACACAACATACGAGCCGGAAGCATAAAGTGTAAAGCCTGGGGTGCCTAATGAGTGA
GCTAACTCACATTAATTGCGTTGCGCTCACTGCCCGCTTTCCAGTCGGGAAACCTGTCGTGCCAGCTGCA
TTAATGAATCGGCCAACGCGCGGGGAGAGGCGGTTTGCGTATTGGGCGCTCTTCCGCTTCCTCGCTCACT
GACTCGCTGCGCTCGGTCGTTCGGCTGCGGCGAGCGGTATCAGCTCACTCAAAGGCGGTAATACGGTTAT
CCACAGAATCAGGGGATAACGCAGGAAAGAACATGTGAGCAAAAGGCCAGCAAAAGGCCAGGAACCGTAA
AAAGGCCGCGTTGCTGGCGTTTTTCCATAGGCTCCGCCCCCCTGACGAGCATCACAAAAATCGACGCTCA
AGTCAGAGGTGGCGAAACCCGACAGGACTATAAAGATACCAGGCGTTTCCCCCTGGAAGCTCCCTCGTGC
GCTCTCCTGTTCCGACCCTGCCGCTTACCGGATACCTGTCCGCCTTTCTCCCTTCGGGAAGCGTGGCGCT
TTCTCATAGCTCACGCTGTAGGTATCTCAGTTCGGTGTAGGTCGTTCGCTCCAAGCTGGGCTGTGTGCAC
GAACCCCCCGTTCAGCCCGACCGCTGCGCCTTATCCGGTAACTATCGTCTTGAGTCCAACCCGGTAAGAC
ACGACTTATCGCCACTGGCAGCAGCCACTGGTAACAGGATTAGCAGAGCGAGGTATGTAGGCGGTGCTAC
AGAGTTCTTGAAGTGGTGGCCTAACTACGGCTACACTAGAAGAACAGTATTTGGTATCTGCGCTCTGCTG
AAGCCAGTTACCTTCGGAAAAAGAGTTGGTAGCTCTTGATCCGGCAAACAAACCACCGCTGGTAGCGGTG
GTTTTTTTGTTTGCAAGCAGCAGATTACGCGCAGAAAAAAAGGATCTCAAGAAGATCCTTTGATCTTTTC
TACGGGGTCTGACGCTCAGTGGAACGAAAACTCACGTTAAGGGATTTTGGTCATGAGATTATCAAAAAGG
ATCTTCACCTAGATCCTTTTAAATTAAAAATGAAGTTTTAAATCAATCTAAAGTATATATGAGTAAACTT
GGTCTGACAGTTACCAATGCTTAATCAGTGAGGCACCTATCTCAGCGATCTGTCTATTTCGTTCATCCAT
AGTTGCCTGACTCCCCGTCGTGTAGATAACTACGATACGGGAGGGCTTACCATCTGGCCCCAGTGCTGCA
ATGATACCGCGAGACCCACGCTCACCGGCTCCAGATTTATCAGCAATAAACCAGCCAGCCGGAAGGGCCG
AGCGCAGAAGTGGTCCTGCAACTTTATCCGCCTCCATCCAGTCTATTAATTGTTGCCGGGAAGCTAGAGT
AAGTAGTTCGCCAGTTAATAGTTTGCGCAACGTTGTTGCCATTGCTACAGGCATCGTGGTGTCACGCTCG
TCGTTTGGTATGGCTTCATTCAGCTCCGGTTCCCAACGATCAAGGCGAGTTACATGATCCCCCATGTTGT
GCAAAAAAGCGGTTAGCTCCTTCGGTCCTCCGATCGTTGTCAGAAGTAAGTTGGCCGCAGTGTTATCACT
CATGGTTATGGCAGCACTGCATAATTCTCTTACTGTCATGCCATCCGTAAGATGCTTTTCTGTGACTGGT
GAGTACTCAACCAAGTCATTCTGAGAATAGTGTATGCGGCGACCGAGTTGCTCTTGCCCGGCGTCAATAC
GGGATAATACCGCGCCACATAGCAGAACTTTAAAAGTGCTCATCATTGGAAAACGTTCTTCGGGGCGAAA
ACTCTCAAGGATCTTACCGCTGTTGAGATCCAGTTCGATGTAACCCACTCGTGCACCCAACTGATCTTCA
GCATCTTTTACTTTCACCAGCGTTTCTGGGTGAGCAAAAACAGGAAGGCAAAATGCCGCAAAAAAGGGAA
TAAGGGCGACACGGAAATGTTGAATACTCATACTCTTCCTTTTTCAATATTATTGAAGCATTTATCAGGG
TTATTGTCTCATGAGCGGATACATATTTGAATGTATTTAGAAAAATAAACAAATAGGGGTTCCGCGCACA
TTTCCCCGAAAAGTGCCACCTGAC
Features (pLannotate 1.2.2; 33 found; start..end, strand, type, name):
     31..83      -  misc_feature   bom (fragment): basis of mobility region from pBR322
    238..617     +  enhancer       CMV enhancer: human cytomegalovirus immediate early enhancer
    618..817     +  promoter       CMV promoter: human cytomegalovirus (CMV) immediate early promoter
    835..1015    +  LTR            5' LTR (truncated): truncated 5' long terminal repeat (LTR) from HIV-1
   1062..1187    +  misc_feature   HIV-1 Ψ: packaging signal of human immunodeficiency virus type 1
   1171..1534    +  CDS            HIV-1 gag (fragment): gag protein from human immunodeficiency virus 1; gag
   1680..1913    +  misc_feature   RRE: The Rev response element (RRE) of HIV-1 allows for Rev-dependent mRNA export from the nucleus to the cytoplasm.
   2290..2390    +  CDS            Rev (fragment): human immunodeficiency virus 1 (HIV-1) Rev protein; rev; enhances nuclear export of unspliced and incompletely spliced viral mRNAs
   2440..2557    +  misc_feature   cPPT/CTS: central polypurine tract and central termination sequence of HIV-1
   2616..2919    +  enhancer       CMV enhancer: human cytomegalovirus immediate early enhancer
   2920..3123    +  promoter       CMV promoter: human cytomegalovirus (CMV) immediate early promoter
   3206..4153    +  CDS            CheRiff: blue light-activated optogenetic actuator derived from Scherffelia dubia channelrhodopsin (Hochbaum et al., 2014)
   4163..4222    +  CDS            KCNJ2 (fragment): KCNJ2_HUMAN - Also known as IRK1. Experimental evidence at protein level: Swiss-Prot protein existence level 1. Probably participates in establishing action potential waveform and excitability of neuronal and muscle tissues. Inward rectifier potassium channels are characterized by a greater tendency to allow potassium to flow into the cell rather than out of it. Their voltage dependence is regulated by the concentration of extracellular potassium; as external potassium is raised, the voltage range of the channel opening shifts to more positive voltages. The inward rectification is mainly due t
   4221..4939    +  CDS            EGFP (fragment): the original enhanced GFP (Yang et al., 1996) mammalian codon-optimized
   4940..4964    +  misc_feature   MCS (fragment): pBluescript multiple cloning site
   4964..5552    +  misc_feature   WPRE: woodchuck hepatitis virus posttranscriptional regulatory element
   5489..6070    +  CDS            nef (fragment): NEF_HV1H2 - Experimental evidence at protein level: Swiss-Prot protein existence level 1. Extracellular Nef protein targets CD4(+) T-lymphocytes for apoptosis by interacting with CXCR4 surface receptors. From Human immunodeficiency virus type 1 group M subtype B (isolate HXB2) (HIV-1).
   6077..6257    +  LTR            5' LTR (truncated): truncated 5' long terminal repeat (LTR) from HIV-1
   6289..6513    +  polyA_signal   bGH poly(A) signal: bovine growth hormone polyadenylation signal
   6517..6538    +  promoter       SV40 promoter (fragment): SV40 enhancer and early promoter
   6559..6987    +  rep_origin     f1 ori (sequence partly withheld): f1 bacteriophage origin of replication; arrow indicates direction of (+) strand synthesis
   7001..7330    +  promoter       SV40 promoter: SV40 enhancer and early promoter
   7378..7425    +  promoter       EM7 promoter: synthetic bacterial promoter&nbsp
   7444..7818    +  CDS            BleoR: antibiotic-binding protein; Sh ble from Streptoalloteichus hindustanus; confers resistance to bleomycin, phleomycin, and Zeocin™
   7828..7953    +  CDS            ble (fragment): BLE_KLEPN - Experimental evidence at protein level: Swiss-Prot protein existence level 1. Binding protein with a strong affinity to the bleomycin family of antibiotics. Binds to CL990; an antimitotic-antibiotic compound. From Klebsiella pneumoniae.
   7948..8069    +  polyA_signal   SV40 poly(A) signal: SV40 polyadenylation signal
   8142..8158    -  protein_bind   lac operator: The lac repressor binds to the lac operator to inhibit transcription in E. coli. This inhibition can be relieved by adding lactose or isopropyl-β-D-thiogalactopyranoside (IPTG). lac repressor encoded by lacI
   8166..8196    -  promoter       lac promoter: promoter for the E. coli lac operon
   8211..8232    -  protein_bind   CAP binding site: CAP binding activates transcription in the presence of cAMP. E. coli catabolite activator protein
   8245..8337    -  CDS            lacI (fragment): lac repressor; lacI; The lac repressor binds to the lac operator to inhibit transcription in E. coli. This inhibition can be relieved by adding lactose or isopropyl-β-D-thiogalactopyranoside (IPTG).
   8520..9108    -  rep_origin     ori: high-copy-number ColE1/pMB1/pBR322/pUC origin of replication
   9279..10139   -  CDS            AmpR: β-lactamase; bla; confers resistance to ampicillin, carbenicillin, and related antibiotics
  10140..10244   -  promoter       AmpR promoter: bla
