[The description below was written by a language model from this plasmid's Addgene catalogue record and pLannotate feature annotations shown in this document.]
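Description:
HT028_FCMV_CheRiff_EGFP is a 10,272 bp HIV-1-based lentiviral transfer plasmid built on the FCMV backbone for expression of an optogenetic actuator in mammalian cells. In bacteria it is maintained through a high-copy ColE1/pUC-type origin and selected with ampicillin via the AmpR (β-lactamase) gene; an f1 origin is also present. Outside the viral region, an SV40 promoter/EM7 promoter pair drives the BleoR (Sh ble) gene followed by an SV40 poly(A) signal, which gives Zeocin resistance and matches the selectable marker listed in the record. Because this cassette lies downstream of the 3' LTR, it would act in transfected cells rather than being carried into the packaged viral genome.

The viral genome is transcribed from a CMV enhancer/promoter fused to a truncated 5' LTR, an arrangement typical of Tat-independent lentiviral vectors. It carries the Ψ packaging signal with a partial gag sequence, the Rev response element for nuclear export of the unspliced RNA, and the cPPT/CTS element. An internal CMV enhancer/promoter drives the 1,734 bp synthetic insert: CheRiff, a blue-light-activated cation channelrhodopsin derived from the Scherffelia dubia channelrhodopsin. CheRiff is joined through a short fragment of KCNJ2 (Kir2.1), of the kind commonly used as a membrane-trafficking signal, to a C-terminal EGFP. A WPRE follows the fusion to enhance transcript expression, then a truncated 3' LTR and a bGH poly(A) signal. The construct provides fluorescently trackable, light-driven depolarisation of transfected or transduced cells. It was deposited with work on video-based pooled screening of far-red genetically encoded voltage indicators, though the record does not spell out its role in that work.
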