Addgene plasmid #178821: HT028_FCMV_CheRiff_EGFP
Purpose: Expresses a blue-light activated cationic channelrhodopsin CheRiff carrying an EGFP tag
Depositing lab: Adam Cohen. Depositing organization: Harvard University. Publication: Video-based pooled screening yields improved far-red genetically encoded voltage indicators. Tian H, Davis HC, Wong-Campos JD, Park P, Fan LZ, Gmeiner B, Begum S, Werley CA, Borja GB, Upadhyay H, Shah H, Jacques J, Qi Y, Parot V, Deisseroth K, Cohen AE. Nat Methods. 2023 Jul;20(7):1082-1094. doi: 10.1038/s41592-022-01743-5. Epub 2023 Jan 9. PubMed 36624211.
Backbone
  Vector backbone: FCMV
  Total vector size (bp): 10272
  Vector type: Mammalian Expression, Lentiviral
  Selectable markers: Zeocin
Growth in bacteria
  Bacterial resistance: Ampicillin, 100 μg/mL
  Growth temperature: 30°C
  Growth strain: NEB Stable
  Copy number: High Copy
Gene/Insert
  Gene/Insert name: CheRIff_EGFP
  Species: Synthetic
  Insert size (bp): 1734
  GenBank ID: KF992072.1
  Promoter: CMV
  Tag / fusion protein: EGFP (C terminal on insert)
  Cloning method: Gibson Cloning
  Sequencing primers: 5′ CMV-forward; 3′ WPRE_R
Terms and licenses: Academic/Nonprofit Terms; Industry Terms: Not Available to Industry
Depositor comments: Please visit https://doi.org/10.1101/2021.11.22.469481 for bioRxiv preprint.
How to cite: HT028_FCMV_CheRiff_EGFP was a gift from Adam Cohen (Addgene plasmid # 178821 ; http://n2t.net/addgene:178821 ; RRID:Addgene_178821)
